Addgene plasmid #34167: KHBD00004
Depositing lab: Bart Deplancke. Depositing organization: Swiss Federal Institute of Technology (EPFL). Publication: Automated protein-DNA interaction screening of Drosophila regulatory elements. Korneel Hens, Jean-Daniel Feuz, Alina Isakova, Antonina Lagovitina, Andreas Massouras, Julien Bryois, Patrick Callaerts, Susan E. Celniker, Bart Deplancke. Nat Methods. 2011 Oct 30;8(12):1065-70. 10.1038/nmeth.1763 PubMed 22037703.
Backbone
  Vector backbone: pDONR221
  Backbone manufacturer: Invitrogen
  Backbone size w/o insert (bp): 2536
  Vector type: Gateway Donor Vector
Growth in bacteria
  Bacterial resistance: Kanamycin, 50 μg/mL
  Growth temperature: 37°C
  Growth strain: DH5alpha
  Copy number: High Copy
Gene/Insert
  Gene/Insert name: CG18619 (alt names: FBgn0032202; CG18619)
  Species: D. melanogaster (fly)
  Insert size (bp): 351
  Entrez Gene: CG18619 (a.k.a. Dmel_CG18619, BcDNA:RH73910, Dmel\CG18619)
  Cloning method: Gateway Cloning
  Sequencing primers: 5′ M13F; 3′ M13R
Terms and licenses: Academic/Nonprofit Terms; Industry Terms: Not Available to Industry
Depositor comments: Please note that the ORFs in this collection were cloned open-ended (without a stop codon).
How to cite: KHBD00004 was a gift from Bart Deplancke (Addgene plasmid # 34167 ; http://n2t.net/addgene:34167 ; RRID:Addgene_34167)
