[The description below was written by a language model from this plasmid's Addgene catalogue record.]
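Description:
KHBD00004 is a Gateway entry-type clone built in the pDONR221 donor vector backbone, carrying the open reading frame of the Drosophila melanogaster gene CG18619 (FBgn0032202). The insert is small, about 351 bp, in a backbone recorded as roughly 2.5 kb without insert. The plasmid is maintained in E. coli as a high-copy construct under kanamycin selection. It is a bacterial shuttle and storage vector rather than an expression plasmid. The record lists no promoter, tag or reporter driving the ORF, and no feature table is provided, so individual elements such as the origin of replication and the recombination sites are not explicitly annotated.

The ORF was introduced by Gateway cloning, which in a pDONR vector normally means a BP recombination that replaces the donor cassette and leaves the insert flanked by attL sites. The insert can then be transferred by LR recombination into any compatible destination vector. M13 forward and reverse primer sites flank the insert for sequence verification. The depositor notes that the ORFs in this collection were cloned open-ended, without a stop codon. This allows in-frame C-terminal fusions once the ORF is moved into a destination vector that supplies a tag or domain. It also means that termination must be provided by the destination vector.

The clone belongs to a collection of fly ORFs associated with work on automated screening of protein–DNA interactions at Drosophila regulatory elements. It therefore serves as a source clone for generating fusion constructs for such interaction assays or for other downstream expression formats.
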