>Addgene plasmid #34167 | KHBD00004 | depositor partial sequence | sequence record 40734 | KHBD00004 sequence 351 bps
ATGGCTGATATGGAGATACAGAGCAACAAAATGTCAATAACGGAGGAAACACAAGTGACGCGCAAGGAAT
GTGGAAAAAGGGGACGAAAACCAGGAAGAAAGACGTCTACTGAAAAATTGGACATGAAAGCCAAACTAGA
ACGCAGCAGACAAAGTGCCAGGGAATGCCGGGCGCGCAAGAAGCTGCGGTATCAGTACCTGGAGGAACTG
GTGGCGGATCGGGAGAAGGCTGTAGTTGCTTTGCGTACGGAACTGGAGCGCTTAATTCAATGGAATAACC
AGTTGAGCGAAAGCAACACTCCAACCAACAATGACCAGTTACTTCAGGAACTCGGAATCCTCAAACAAGA
A
