>Addgene plasmid #34167 | KHBD00004 Sequencing Result | analyzer sequence | sequence record 42372
CTGATAGTGACCTGTTTCGTTGCAACAAATTGATGAGCAATGCTTTTTTATAATGCCAACTTTGTACAAA
AAAGTTGGCACCATGGCTGATATGGAGATACAGAGCAACAAAATGTCAATAACGGAGGAAACACAAGTGA
CGCGCAAGGAATGTGGAAAAAGGGGACGAAAACCAGGAAGAAAGACGTCTACTGAAAAATTGGACATGAA
AGCCAAACTAGAACGCAGCAGACAAAGTGCCAGGGAATGCCGGGCGCGCAAGAAGCTGCGGTATCAGTAC
CTGGAGGAACTGGTGGCGGATCGGGAGAAGGCTGTAGTTGCTTTGCGTACGGAACTGGAGCGCTTAATTC
AATGGAATAACCAGTTGAGCGAAAGCAACACTCCAACCAACAATGACCAGTTACTTCAGGAACTCGGAAT
CCTCAAACAAGAATTGCCAACTTTCTTGTACAAAGTTGGCATTATAAGAAAGCATTGCTTATCAATTTGT
TGCAACGAACAGGTCACTATCAGTCAAAATAAAATCATTATTTGCCATCCAGCTGATATCCCCTATAGTG
AGTCGTATTACATGGTCATAGCTGTTTCCTGGCAGCTCTGGCCCGTGTCTCAAAATCTCTGATGTTACAT
TGCACAAGATAAAAATATATCATCATGAACAATAAAACTGTCTGCTTACATAAACAGTAATACAAGGGGT
GTTATGAGCCATATTCAACGGGAAACGTCGAGGCCGCGATTAAATTCCAAC
